>Addgene plasmid #103280 | LSB-hsa-miR-181d-3p | depositor full sequence | sequence record 195609 | Full Sequence
AATTGAGGGGATAACGCAGGAAAGAACATGTGAGCAAAAGGCCAGCAAAAGGCCAGGAACCGTAAAAAGG
CCGCGTTGCTGGCGTTTTTCCATAGGCTCCGCCCCCCTGACGAGCATCACAAAAATCGACGCTCAAGTCA
GAGGTGGCGAAACCCGACAGGACTATAAAGATACCAGGCGTTTCCCCCTGGAAGCTCCCTCGTGCGCTCT
CCTGTTCCGACCCTGCCGCTTACCGGATACCTGTCCGCCTTTCTCCCTTCGGGAAGCGTGGCGCTTTCTC
ATAGCTCACGCTGTAGGTATCTCAGTTCGGTGTAGGTCGTTCGCTCCAAGCTGGGCTGTGTGCACGAACC
CCCCGTTCAGCCCGACCGCTGCGCCTTATCCGGTAACTATCGTCTTGAGTCCAACCCGGTAAGACACGAC
TTATCGCCACTGGCAGCAGCCACTGGTAACAGGATTAGCAGAGCGAGGTATGTAGGCGGTGCTACAGAGT
TCTTGAAGTGGTGGCCTAACTACGGCTACACTAGAAGAACAGTATTTGGTATCTGCGCTCTGCTGAAGCC
AGTTACCTTCGGAAAAAGAGTTGGTAGCTCTTGATCCGGCAAACAAACCACCGCTGGTAGCGGTGGTTTT
TTTGTTTGCAAGCAGCAGATTACGCGCAGAAAAAAAGGATCTCAAGAAGATCCTTTGATCTTTTCTACGG
GGTCTGACGCTCAGTGGAACGAAAACTCACGTTAAGGGATTTTGGTCATGAGATTATCAAAAAGGATCTT
CACCTAGATCCTTTTAAATTAAAAATGAAGTTTTAAATCAATCTAAAGTATATATGAGTAAACTTGGTCT
GACAGTTACCAATGCTTAATCAGTGAGGCACCTATCTCAGCGATCTGTCTATTTCGTTCATCCATAGTTG
CCTGACTCCCCGTCGTGTAGATAACTACGATACGGGAGGGCTTACCATCTGGCCCCAGTGCTGCAATGAT
ACCGCGAGAACCACGCTCACCGGCTCCAGATTTATCAGCAATAAACCAGCCAGCCGGAAGGGCCGAGCGC
AGAAGTGGTCCTGCAACTTTATCCGCCTCCATCCAGTCTATTAATTGTTGCCGGGAAGCTAGAGTAAGTA
GTTCGCCAGTTAATAGTTTGCGCAACGTTGTTGCCATTGCTACAGGCATCGTGGTGTCACGCTCGTCGTT
TGGTATGGCTTCATTCAGCTCCGGTTCCCAACGATCAAGGCGAGTTACATGATCCCCCATGTTGTGCAAA
AAAGCGGTTAGCTCCTTCGGTCCTCCGATCGTTGTCAGAAGTAAGTTGGCCGCAGTGTTATCACTCATGG
TTATGGCAGCACTGCATAATTCTCTTACTGTCATGCCATCCGTAAGATGCTTTTCTGTGACTGGTGAGTA
CTCAACCAAGTCATTCTGAGAATAGTGTATGCGGCGACCGAGTTGCTCTTGCCCGGCGTCAATACGGGAT
AATACCGCGCCACATAGCAGAACTTTAAAAGTGCTCATCATTGGAAAACGTTCTTCGGGGCGAAAACTCT
CAAGGATCTTACCGCTGTTGAGATCCAGTTCGATGTAACCCACTCGTGCACCCAACTGATCTTCAGCATC
TTTTACTTTCACCAGCGTTTCTGGGTGAGCAAAAACAGGAAGGCAAAATGCCGCAAAAAAGGGAATAAGG
GCGACACGGAAATGTTGAATACTCATACTCTTCCTTTTTCAATATTATTGAAGCATTTATCAGGGTTATT
GTCTCATGAGCGGATACATATTTGAATGTAGCTCCGAATTTCTCGAGGGCTTGTCGACGACGGCGGTCTC
CGTCGTCAGGATCATGAATTCGACCCGCCTGCCACCATGACCGAGTACAAGCCCACGGTGCGCCTCGCCA
CCCGCGACGACGTCCCCCGGGCCGTACGCACCCTCGCCGCCGCGTTCGCCGACTACCCCGCCACGCGCCA
CACCGTCGACCCGGACCGCCACATCGAGCGGGTCACCGAGCTGCAAGAACTCTTCCTCACGCGCGTCGGG
CTCGACATCGGCAAGGTGTGGGTCGCGGACGACGGCGCCGCGGTGGCGGTCTGGACCACGCCGGAGAGCG
TCGAAGCGGGGGCGGTGTTCGCCGAGATCGGCCCGCGCATGGCCGAGTTGAGCGGTTCCCGGCTGGCCGC
GCAGCAACAGATGGAAGGCCTCCTGGCGCCGCACCGGCCCAAGGAGCCCGCGTGGTTCCTGGCCACCGTC
GGCGTCTCGCCCGACCACCAGGGCAAGGGTCTGGGCAGCGCCGTCGTGCTCCCCGGAGTGGAGGCGGCCG
AGCGCGCCGGGGTGCCCGCCTTCCTGGAGACATCCGCGCCCCGCAACCTCCCCTTCTACGAGCGGCTCGG
CTTCACCGTCACCGCCGACGTCGAGGTGCCCGAAGGACCGCGCACCTGGTGCATGACCCGCAAGCCCGGT
GCCTGATACGCGTGAATTCACTCCTCAGGTGCAGGCTGCCTATCAGAAGGTGGTGGCTGGTGTGGCCAAT
GCCCTGGCTCACAAATACCACTGAGATCTTTTTCCCTCTGCCAAAAATTATGGGGACATCATGAAGCCCC
TTGAGCATCTGACTTCTGGCTAATAAAGGAAATTTATTTTCATTGCAATAGTGTGTTGGAATTTTTTGTG
TCTCTCACTCGGAAGGACATATGGGAGGGCAAATCATTTAAAACATCAGAATGAGTATTTGGTTTAGAGT
TTGGCAACATATGCCCATATGCTGGCTGCCATGAACAAAGGTTGGCTATAAAGAGGTCATCAGTATATGA
AACAGCCCCCTGCTGTCCATTCCTTATTCCATAGAAAAGCCTTGACTTGAGGTTAGATTTTTTTTATATT
TTGTTTTGTGTTATTTTTTTCTTTAACATCCCTAAAATTTTCCTTACATGTTTTACTAGCCAGATTTTTC
CTCCTCTCCTGACTACTCCCAGTCATAGCTGTCCCTCTTCTCTTATGGAGATCCCTCGACCTGCAGCCCA
AGCTTGAATTCTCTAGAATTACCCTGTTATCCCTATGCTTGGTTTACCGAGCTCTTATTGGTTTTCAAAC
TTCATTGACTGTGCCCAACGCGCCTGGGAGCTCACGGGGACAGCCCCCCCCCAAAGCCCCCAGGGATGTA
ATTACGTCCCTCCCCCGCTAGGGGGCAGCAGCGAGCCGCCCGGGGCTCCGCTCCGGTCCGGCGCTCCCCC
CGCATCCCCGAGCCGGCAGCGTGCGGGGACAGCCCGGGCACGGGGAAGGTGGCACGGGATCGCTTTCCTC
TGAACGCTTCTCGCTGCTCTTTGAGCCTGCAGACACCTGGGGGGATACGGGGAAAAAGCTAGGCTGAAAG
ACCGGTTCTTAGAATGACACGCGCCTGGGAGCTCACGGGGACAGCCCCCCCCCAAAGCCCCCAGGGATGT
AATTACGTCCCTCCCCCGCTAGGGGGCAGCAGCGAGCCGCCCGGGGCTCCGCTCCGGTCCGGCGCTCCCC
CCGCATCCCCGAGCCGGCAGCGTGCGGGGACAGCCCGGGCACGGGGAAGGTGGCACGGGATCGCTTTCCT
CTGAACGCTTCTCGCTGCTCTTTGAGCCTGCAGACACCTGGGGGGATACGGGGAAAAAGCTAACTTCTGA
GACGACAACTTTGTATAGAAAAGTTGGCTCCGAATTCGCCCTTGACAGCAGAGATCCAGTTTGGTTAATT
AATTGGCTCCGGTGCCCGTCAGTGGGCAGAGCGCACATCGCCCACAGTCCCCGAGAAGTTGTGGGGAGGG
GTCGGCAATTGAACCGGTGCCTAGAGAAGGTGGCGCGGGGTAAACTGGGAAAGTGATGTCGTGTACTGGC
TCCGCCTTTTTCCCGAGGGTGGGGGAGAACCGTATATAAGTGCAGTAGTCGCCGTGAACGTTCTTTTTCG
CAACGGGTTTGCCGCCAGAACACAGGTAAGTGCCGTGTGTGGTTCCCGCGGGCCTGGCCTCTTTACGGGT
TATGGCCCTTGCGTGCCTTGAATTACTTCCACCTGGCTGCAGTACGTGATTCTTGATCCCGAGCTTCGGG
TTGGAAGTGGGTGGGAGAGTTCGAGGCCTTGCGCTTAAGGAGCCCCTTCGCCTCGTGCTTGAGTTGAGGC
CTGGCCTGGGCGCTGGGGCCGCCGCGTGCGAATCTGGTGGCACCTTCGCGCCTGTCTCGCTGCTTTCGAT
AAGTCTCTAGCCATTTAAAATTTTTGATGACCTGCTGCGACGCTTTTTTTCTGGCAAGATAGTCTTGTAA
ATGCGGGCCAAGATCTGCACACTGGTATTTCGGTTTTTGGGGCCGCGGGCGGCGACGGGGCCCGTGCGTC
CCAGCGCACATGTTCGGCGAGGCGGGGCCTGCGAGCGCGGCCACCGAGAATCGGACGGGGGTAGTCTCAA
GCTGGCCGGCCTGCTCTGGTGCCTGGCCTCGCGCCGCCGTGTATCGCCCCGCCCTGGGCGGCAAGGCTGG
CCCGGTCGGCACCAGTTGCGTGAGCGGAAAGATGGCCGCTTCCCGGCCCTGCTGCAGGGAGCTCAAAATG
GAGGACGCGGCGCTCGGGAGAGCGGGCGGGTGAGTCACCCACACAAAGGAAAAGGGCCTTTCCGTCCTCA
GCCGTCGCTTCATGTGACTCCACGGAGTACCGGGCGCCGTCCAGGCACCTCGATTAGTTCTCGAGCTTTT
GGAGTACGTCGTCTTTAGGTTGGGGGGAGGGGTTTTATGCGATGGAGTTTCCCCACACTGAGTGGGTGGA
GACTGAAGTTAGGCCAGCTTGGCACTTGATGTAATTCTCCTTGGAATTTGCCCTTTTTGAGTTTGGATCT
TGGTTCATTCTCAAGCCTCAGACAGTGGTTCAAAGTTTTTTTCTTCCATTTCAGGTGTCGTGAGAAGGGC
GAATTCGACCCAAGTTTGTACAAAAAAGCAGGCTGGATCCAGGTGCCACCATGGTGAGCGAGCTGATTAA
GGAGAACATGCACATGAAGCTGTACATGGAGGGCACCGTGAACAACCACCACTTCAAGTGCACATCCGAG
GGCGAAGGCAAGCCCTACGAGGGCACCCAGACCATGAGAATCAAGGCGGTCGAGGGCGGCCCTCTCCCCT
TCGCCTTCGACATCCTGGCTACCAGCTTCATGTACGGCAGCAAAACCTTCATCAACCACACCCAGGGCAT
CCCCGACTTCTTTAAGCAGTCCTTCCCCGAGGGCTTCACATGGGAGAGAGTCACCACATACGAAGATGGG
GGCGTGCTGACCGCTACCCAGGACACCAGCCTCCAGGACGGCTGCCTCATCTACAACGTCAAGATCAGAG
GGGTGAACTTCCCATCCAACGGCCCTGTGATGCAGAAGAAAACACTCGGCTGGGAGGCCTCCACCGAGAC
ACTGTACCCCGCTGACGGCGGCCTGGAAGGCAGAGCCGACATGGCCCTGAAGCTCGTGGGCGGGGGCCAC
CTGATCTGCAACCTTAAGACCACATACAGATCCAAGAAACCCGCTAAGAACCTCAAGATGCCCGGCGTCT
ACTATGTGGACAGGAGACTGGAAAGAATCAAGGAGGCCGACAAAGAGACATACGTCGAGCAGCACGAGGT
GGCTGTGGCCAGATACTGCGACCTCCCTAGCAAACTGGGGCACAAACTTAATTGAGAATTCTACCACCCA
GCTTTCTTGTACAAAGTGGTACGTCTCAAGACCAGAGGTCTCTGCTTAAAGAGCTGTGACATTCATCCCC
CGGTGGGTGACATTCATCCCCCGGTGGGTGACATTCATCCCCCGGTGGGTGACATTCATCCCCCGGTGGC
AACCAGAAGAGACCTGTGCTTCACTCCTCAGGTGCAGGCTGCCTATCAGAAGGTGGTGGCTGGTGTGGCC
AATGCCCTGGCTCACAAATACCACTGAGATCTTTTTCCCTCTGCCAAAAATTATGGGGACATCATGAAGC
CCCTTGAGCATCTGACTTCTGGCTAATAAAGGAAATTTATTTTCATTGCAATAGTGTGTTGGAATTTTTT
GTGTCTCTCACTCGGAAGGACATATGGGAGGGCAAATCATTTAAAACATCAGAATGAGTATTTGGTTTAG
AGTTTGGCAACATATGCCCATATGCTGGCTGCCATGAACAAAGGTTGGCTATAAAGAGGTCATCAGTATA
TGAAACAGCCCCCTGCTGTCCATTCCTTATTCCATAGAAAAGCCTTGACTTGAGGTTAGATTTTTTTTAT
ATTTTGTTTTGTGTTATTTTTTTCTTTAACATCCCTAAAATTTTCCTTACATGTTTTACTAGCCAGATTT
TTCCTCCTCTCCTGACTACTCCCAGTCATAGCTGTCCCTCTTCTCTTATGGAGATCCCGAGCGGTGCGTT
TTTATGCTTGTAGTATTGTATAATGTTTTTAAGATCCAAGCTTCTGACCTCTTCTCTTCCTCCCACAGGG
CCTCGAGACAATTGCATCGATGGTACCAGTGAAAGTCTGCAATGAATTCGAGTTGGCGCGCCTGTCATTC
TAAATCTCTCTTTCAGCCTAAAGCTTTTTCCCCGTATCCCCCCAGGTGTCTGCAGGCTCAAAGAGCAGCG
AGAAGCGTTCAGAGGAAAGCGATCCCGTGCCACCTTCCCCGTGCCCGGGCTGTCCCCGCACGCTGCCGGC
TCGGGGATGCGGGGGGAGCGCCGGACCGGAGCGGAGCCCCGGGCGGCTCGCTGCTGCCCCCTAGCGGGGG
AGGGACGTAATTACATCCCTGGGGGCTTTGGGAGGGGGCTGTCCCCGTGAGCTCCCAGGCGCGCCTGTCA
TTCTAAATCTCTCTTTCAGCCTAAAGCTTTTTCCCCGTATCCCCCCAGGTGTCTGCAGGCTCAAAGAGCA
GCGAGAAGCGTTCAGAGGAAAGCGATCCCGTGCCACCTTCCCCGTGCCCGGGCTGTCCCCGCACGCTGCC
GGCTCGGGGATGCGGGGGGAGCGCCGGACCGGAGCGGAGCCCCGGGCGGCTCGCTGCTGCCCCCTAGCGG
GGGAGGGACGTAATTACATCCCTGGGGGCTTTGGGGGGGGGCTGTCCCCGTGAGCTCCCAGGCGCGCCAA
CTCGGTACCGTATCGATGTCGACGTTAACGCTAGTGATATCAACTTTGTATAGAAAAGTTGGCTCCGAAT
TCGCCCTTGACAGCAGAGATCCAGTTTGGTTAATTAATTGGCTCCGGTGCCCGTCAGTGGGCAGAGCGCA
CATCGCCCACAGTCCCCGAGAAGTTGTGGGGAGGGGTCGGCAATTGAACCGGTGCCTAGAGAAGGTGGCG
CGGGGTAAACTGGGAAAGTGATGTCGTGTACTGGCTCCGCCTTTTTCCCGAGGGTGGGGGAGAACCGTAT
ATAAGTGCAGTAGTCGCCGTGAACGTTCTTTTTCGCAACGGGTTTGCCGCCAGAACACAGGTAAGTGCCG
TGTGTGGTTCCCGCGGGCCTGGCCTCTTTACGGGTTATGGCCCTTGCGTGCCTTGAATTACTTCCACCTG
GCTGCAGTACGTGATTCTTGATCCCGAGCTTCGGGTTGGAAGTGGGTGGGAGAGTTCGAGGCCTTGCGCT
TAAGGAGCCCCTTCGCCTCGTGCTTGAGTTGAGGCCTGGCCTGGGCGCTGGGGCCGCCGCGTGCGAATCT
GGTGGCACCTTCGCGCCTGTCTCGCTGCTTTCGATAAGTCTCTAGCCATTTAAAATTTTTGATGACCTGC
TGCGACGCTTTTTTTCTGGCAAGATAGTCTTGTAAATGCGGGCCAAGATCTGCACACTGGTATTTCGGTT
TTTGGGGCCGCGGGCGGCGACGGGGCCCGTGCGTCCCAGCGCACATGTTCGGCGAGGCGGGGCCTGCGAG
CGCGGCCACCGAGAATCGGACGGGGGTAGTCTCAAGCTGGCCGGCCTGCTCTGGTGCCTGGCCTCGCGCC
GCCGTGTATCGCCCCGCCCTGGGCGGCAAGGCTGGCCCGGTCGGCACCAGTTGCGTGAGCGGAAAGATGG
CCGCTTCCCGGCCCTGCTGCAGGGAGCTCAAAATGGAGGACGCGGCGCTCGGGAGAGCGGGCGGGTGAGT
CACCCACACAAAGGAAAAGGGCCTTTCCGTCCTCAGCCGTCGCTTCATGTGACTCCACGGAGTACCGGGC
GCCGTCCAGGCACCTCGATTAGTTCTCGAGCTTTTGGAGTACGTCGTCTTTAGGTTGGGGGGAGGGGTTT
TATGCGATGGAGTTTCCCCACACTGAGTGGGTGGAGACTGAAGTTAGGCCAGCTTGGCACTTGATGTAAT
TCTCCTTGGAATTTGCCCTTTTTGAGTTTGGATCTTGGTTCATTCTCAAGCCTCAGACAGTGGTTCAAAG
TTTTTTTCTTCCATTTCAGGTGTCGTGAGAAGGGCGAATTCGACCCAAGTTTGTACAAAAAAGCAGGCTC
GCCACCATGGTGAGCAAGGGCGAGGAGCTGTTCACCGGGGTGGTGCCCATCCTGGTCGAGCTGGACGGCG
ACGTAAACGGCCACAAGTTCAGCGTGAGGGGCGAGGGCGAGGGCGATGCCACCAACGGCAAGCTGACCCT
GAAGTTCATCTGCACCACCGGCAAGCTGCCCGTGCCCTGGCCCACCCTCGTGACCACCCTGAGCCACGGC
GTGCAGTGCTTCGCCCGCTACCCCGACCACATGAAGCAGCACGACTTCTTCAAGTCCGCCATGCCCGAAG
GCTACGTCCAGGAGCGCACCATCTTCTTCAAGGACGACGGCACCTACAAGACCCGCGCCGAGGTGAAGTT
CGAGGGCGACACCCTAGTGAACCGCATCGAGCTGAAGGGCGTCGACTTCAAGGAGGACGGCAACATCCTG
GGGCACAAGCTGGAGTACAACTTCAACAGCCACAACATCTATATCATGGCCGTCAAGCAGAAGAACGGCA
TCAAGGTGAACTTCAAGATCCGCCACAACGTGGAGGACGGCAGCGTGCAGCTCGCCGACCACTACCAGCA
GAACACCCCCATCGGCGACGGCCCCGTGCTGCTGCCCGACAGCCACTACCTGAGCACCCAGTCCGTGCTG
AGCAAAGACCCCAACGAGAAGCGCGATCACATGGTCCTGCTGGAGTTCCGCACCGCCGCCGGGATCACTC
TCGGCATGGACGAGCTGTACAAGTAATACCACCCAGCTTTCTTGTACAAAGTGGTACGCGTGAATTCACT
CCTCAGGTGCAGGCTGCCTATCAGAAGGTGGTGGCTGGTGTGGCCAATGCCCTGGCTCACAAATACCACT
GAGATCTTTTTCCCTCTGCCAAAAATTATGGGGACATCATGAAGCCCCTTGAGCATCTGACTTCTGGCTA
ATAAAGGAAATTTATTTTCATTGCAATAGTGTGTTGGAATTTTTTGTGTCTCTCACTCGGAAGGACATAT
GGGAGGGCAAATCATTTAAAACATCAGAATGAGTATTTGGTTTAGAGTTTGGCAACATATGCCCATATGC
TGGCTGCCATGAACAAAGGTTGGCTATAAAGAGGTCATCAGTATATGAAACAGCCCCCTGCTGTCCATTC
CTTATTCCATAGAAAAGCCTTGACTTGAGGTTAGATTTTTTTTATATTTTGTTTTGTGTTATTTTTTTCT
TTAACATCCCTAAAATTTTCCTTACATGTTTTACTAGCCAGATTTTTCCTCCTCTCCTGACTACTCCCAG
TCATAGCTGTCCCTCTTCTCTTATGGAGATCCCTCGACCTGCAGCCCAAGCTTGGCGTAATCATGGTCAT
AGCTGTTTCCTGTGTGAAATTGTTATCCGCTCACAATTCCACACAACATACGAGCCGGAAGCATAAAGTG
TAAAGCCTGGGGTGCCTAATGAGTGAGCTAACTCACATTAATTGCGTTGCGCTCACTGCCCGCTTTCCAG
TCGGGAAACCTGTCGTGCCAGCGGATCGACAGTACTAAGCTTGGTCTAATACCCAATCTCTCGTCTTATC
CAGATGTTTTATACGCCTCTGGCCCGTGTCTCAAAATCTCTGATGTTACATTGCACAAGATAAAATAATA
TCATCATGAACAATAAAACTGTCTGCTTACATAAACAGTAATACAAGGGGTGTTATGAGCCATATTCAAC
GGGAAACGTCGAGGCCGCGATTAAATTCCAACATGGATGCTGATTTATATGGGTATAAATGGGCTCGCGA
TAATGTCGGGCAATCAGGTGCGACAATCTATCGCTTGTATGGGAAGCCCGATGCGCCAGAGTTGTTTCTG
AAACATGGCAAAGGTAGCGTTGCCAATGATGTTACAGATGAGATGGTCAGACTAAACTGGCTGACGGAAT
TTATGCCTCTTCCGACCATCAAGCATTTTATCCGTACTCCTGATGATGCATGGTTACTCACCACTGCGAT
CCCCGGAAAAACAGCATTCCAGGTATTAGAAGAATATCCTGATTCAGGTGAAAATATTGTTGATGCGCTG
GCAGTGTTCCTGCGCCGGTTGCATTCGATTCCTGTTTGTAATTGTCCTTTTAACAGCGATCGCGTATTTC
GTCTCGCTCAGGCGCAATCACGAATGAATAACGGTTTGGTTGATGCGAGTGATTTTGATGACGAGCGTAA
TGGCTGGCCTGTTGAACAAGTCTGGAAAGAAATGCATAAACTTTTGCCATTCTCACCGGATTCAGTCGTC
ACTCATGGTGATTTCTCACTTGATAACCTTATTTTTGACGAGGGGAAATTAATAGGTTGTATTGATGTTG
GACGAGTCGGAATCGCAGACCGATACCAGGATCTTGCCATCCTATGGAACTGCCTCGGTGAGTTTTCTCC
TTCATTACAGAAACGGCTTTTTCAAAAATATGGTATTGATAATCCTGATATGAATAAATTGCAGTTTCAT
TTGATGCTCGATGAGTTTTTCTAATCAGAATTGGTTAATTGGTTGTAACACTGGCAGAGCATTACGCTGA
CTTGACGGGACGGCGCAAGCTCATGACCAAAATCCCTTAACGTGAGTTACGCGTCGTTCCACTGAGCGTC
AGAGGTATCACTAGTATTACAGAGGTAAGTTATAACAGTCGCCTAACCC
Features (pLannotate 1.2.2; 28 found; start..end, strand, type, name):
     87..675     -  rep_origin     ori: high-copy-number ColE1/pMB1/pBR322/pUC origin of replication
    846..1706    -  CDS            AmpR: β-lactamase; bla; confers resistance to ampicillin, carbenicillin, and related antibiotics
   1707..1778    -  promoter       AmpR promoter: bla
   1857..2456    +  CDS            PuroR: puromycin N-acetyltransferase; pac from Streptomyces alboniger; confers resistance to puromycin
   2461..2541    +  CDS            HBB (fragment): HBB_PONPY - Experimental evidence at transcript level: Swiss-Prot protein existence level 2. Involved in oxygen transport from the lung to the various peripheral tissues. From Pongo pygmaeus (Bornean orangutan).
   2612..2667    +  polyA_signal   β-globin poly(A) signal: rabbit β-globin polyadenylation signal (Gil and Proudfoot, 1987)
   3646..3666    +  protein_bind   attB4: mutant version of attB; core recombination site for the Gateway® BP reaction BP Clonase™
   3734..3945    +  promoter       EF-1α core promoter: core promoter for human elongation factor EF-1α
   3946..4884    +  intron         EF-1α intron A: intron upstream of the start codon of human EF-1α
   4911..4931    +  protein_bind   attB1: mutant version of attB; core recombination site for the Gateway® BP reaction BP Clonase™
   4951..5646    +  CDS            mKate2: mKate2 is a basic (constitutively fluorescent) red fluorescent protein published in 2009, derived from Entacmaea quadricolor. It is reported to be a rapidly-maturing monomer with moderate acid sensitivity.
   5666..5690    -  protein_bind   attB2: mutant version of attB; recombination site for the Gateway® BP reaction BP Clonase™
   5830..5904    +  CDS            HBB (fragment): HBB_PONPY - Experimental evidence at transcript level: Swiss-Prot protein existence level 2. Involved in oxygen transport from the lung to the various peripheral tissues. From Pongo pygmaeus (Bornean orangutan).
   5975..6030    +  polyA_signal   β-globin poly(A) signal: rabbit β-globin polyadenylation signal (Gil and Proudfoot, 1987)
   6414..6439    +  misc_feature   SA: splice acceptor site
   7111..7131    +  protein_bind   attB4: mutant version of attB; core recombination site for the Gateway® BP reaction BP Clonase™
   7199..7410    +  promoter       EF-1α core promoter: core promoter for human elongation factor EF-1α
   7411..8349    +  intron         EF-1α intron A: intron upstream of the start codon of human EF-1α
   8376..8396    +  protein_bind   attB1: mutant version of attB; core recombination site for the Gateway® BP reaction BP Clonase™
   8407..9123    +  CDS            EBFP2: EBFP2 is a basic (constitutively fluorescent) blue fluorescent protein published in 2007, derived from Aequorea victoria. It is reported to be a rapidly-maturing monomer with moderate acid sensitivity.
   9131..9155    -  protein_bind   attB2: mutant version of attB; recombination site for the Gateway® BP reaction BP Clonase™
   9159..9239    +  CDS            HBB (fragment): HBB_PONPY - Experimental evidence at transcript level: Swiss-Prot protein existence level 2. Involved in oxygen transport from the lung to the various peripheral tissues. From Pongo pygmaeus (Bornean orangutan).
   9310..9365    +  polyA_signal   β-globin poly(A) signal: rabbit β-globin polyadenylation signal (Gil and Proudfoot, 1987)
   9748..9770    -  protein_bind   lac operator (fragment): The lac repressor binds to the lac operator to inhibit transcription in E. coli. This inhibition can be relieved by adding lactose or isopropyl-β-D-thiogalactopyranoside (IPTG). lac repressor encoded by lacI
   9774..9804    -  promoter       lac promoter: promoter for the E. coli lac operon
   9819..9840    -  protein_bind   CAP binding site: CAP binding activates transcription in the presence of cAMP. E. coli catabolite activator protein
   9853..9892    -  CDS            lacI (fragment): lac repressor; lacI; The lac repressor binds to the lac operator to inhibit transcription in E. coli. This inhibition can be relieved by adding lactose or isopropyl-β-D-thiogalactopyranoside (IPTG).
  10065..10874   +  CDS            KanR: aminoglycoside phosphotransferase; aph(3')-Ia; confers resistance to kanamycin in bacteria or G418 (Geneticin®) in eukaryotes
