[The description below was written by a language model from this plasmid's Addgene catalogue record and pLannotate feature annotations shown in this document.]
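Description:
LSB-hsa-miR-181d-3p is an 11 kb mammalian expression plasmid built on the Low Sensor Backbone (LSB) and designed as a two-colour fluorescent reporter of microRNA activity. It replicates in E. coli from a high-copy ColE1/pUC-type origin and carries both a β-lactamase gene and an aph(3')-Ia kanamycin resistance gene, matching the dual ampicillin/kanamycin selection in the record. A short lac promoter/operator remnant with a lacI fragment is also annotated in the backbone.

The payload consists of two parallel transcription units, each driven by the human EF-1α core promoter with its intron A and terminated by a rabbit β-globin polyadenylation signal. Gateway attB4, attB1 and attB2 scars flank the promoter and coding modules. One unit encodes the red fluorescent protein mKate2, with a target site for hsa-miR-181d-3p placed in its 3' UTR. The target is not separately annotated in the feature table, but a gap between the mKate2 cassette and its β-globin sequences is consistent with that position. The other unit expresses the blue protein EBFP2 without a target and serves as an internal normaliser. When the miRNA is active in transfected cells, mKate2 is repressed relative to EBFP2, so the red-to-blue ratio reports miRNA activity.

A puromycin N-acetyltransferase gene with a third β-globin poly(A) signal allows puromycin selection, although no promoter for it is annotated. The depositor notes that the repeated poly(A) elements make the plasmid inherently unstable. They also note small insertions flanking the puromycin coding region in the physical plasmid relative to the deposited sequence, which do not impair selection.
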