Addgene plasmid #103280: LSB-hsa-miR-181d-3p
Purpose: Used to sense miRNA activity using fluorescence based tools. hsa-miR-181d-3p target in 3' UTR of of mKate. miRNA activity can be measured by the repression of mKate2 relative to EBFP2 fluorescent proteins . Plasmid is inherently unstable; please see Depositor Comments
Depositing lab: Ron Weiss. Depositing organization: Massachusetts Institute of Technology. Publication: A mixed antagonistic/synergistic miRNA repression model enables accurate predictions of multi-input miRNA sensor activity. Gam JJ, Babb J, Weiss R. Nat Commun. 2018 Jun 22;9(1):2430. doi: 10.1038/s41467-018-04575-0. PubMed 29934631.
Backbone
  Vector backbone: Low Sensor Backbone (LSB)
  Vector type: Mammalian Expression, Synthetic Biology
Growth in bacteria
  Bacterial resistance: Ampicillin and Kanamycin, 100 & 50 μg/mL
  Growth temperature: 30°C
  Growth strain: NEB Stable
  Copy number: High Copy
Gene/Insert
  Gene/Insert name: hsa-miR-181d-3p target
  Species: H. sapiens (human)
  Entrez Gene: MIR181D (a.k.a. MIRN181D, mir-181d)
  Promoter: EF-1a
  Cloning method: Gibson Cloning
Terms and licenses: Academic/Nonprofit Terms; Industry Terms: Not Available to Industry
Depositor comments: Please note that this plasmid is inherently unstable due to a repeating poly A element. We recommend performing a diagnostic digest on multiple colonies upon receipt. The depositors would like to note the presence of several discrepancies between the depositor sequence and physical plasmid sequence. In particular, the sequences upstream and downstream of the puromycin coding region have 10 bp insertions which do not affect the ability to perform puromycin selection. The sequences for those regions within the physical plasmids are as follows: Upstream of Puro: GAATTCGACCGCCTGTCTCAAGGTGCCACC; Downstream of Puro: GCTTTGAGACTACGCGTGAATTCACTCCTC.
How to cite: LSB-hsa-miR-181d-3p was a gift from Ron Weiss (Addgene plasmid # 103280 ; http://n2t.net/addgene:103280 ; RRID:Addgene_103280)
