>Addgene plasmid #103280 | LSB-hsa-miR-181d-3p | depositor partial sequence | sequence record 195610 | hsa-miR-181d-3p target
GTGACATTCATCCCCCGGTGG
