>Addgene plasmid #103280 | LSB-hsa-miR-181d-3p | addgene partial sequence | sequence record 270233 | mKate2-F 5'-ACCCGCTAAGAACCTCAAGA-3'
ATCAAGGAGGCCGACAAAGAGACATACGTCGAGCAGCACGAGGTGGCTGTGGCCAGATACTGCGACCTCC
CTAGCAAACTGGGGCACAAACTTAATTGAGAATTCTACCACCCAGCTTTCTTGTACAAAGTGGTACGTCT
CAAGACCAGAGGTCTCTGCTTAAAGAGCTGTGACATTCATCCCCCGGTGGGTGACATTCATCCCCCGGTG
GGTGACATTCATCCCCCGGTGGGTGACATTCATCCCCCGGTGGCAACCAGAAGAGACCTGTGCTTCACTC
CTCAGGTGCAGGCTGCCTATCAGAAGGTGGTGGCTGGTGTGGCCAATGCCCTGGCTCACAAATACCACTG
AGATCTTTTTCCCTCTGCCAAAAATTATGGGGACATCATGAAGCCCCTTGAGCATCTGACTTCTGGCTAA
TAAAGGAAATTTATTTTCATTGCAATAGTGTGTTGGAATTTTTTGTGTCTCTCACTCGGAAGGACATATG
GGAGGGCAAATCATTTAAAACATCAGAATGAGTATTTGGTTTAGAGTTTGGCAACATATGCCCATATGCT
GGCTGCCATGAACAAAGGTTGGCTATAAAGAGGTCATCAGTATATGAAACAGCCCCCTGCTGTCCATTCC
TTATTCCATA
